Addgene plasmid #239774: CMV-NF186WT-HA
Purpose: Expresses WT rat NF186 with a C-terminal HA tag in mammalian cells.
Depositing lab: Ivana Nikić-Spiegel. Publication: Direct fluorescent labeling of NF186 and NaV1.6 in living primary neurons using bioorthogonal click chemistry. Stajkovic N, Liu Y, Arsic A, Meng N, Lyu H, Zhang N, Grimm D, Lerche H, Nikic-Spiegel I. J Cell Sci. 2023 Jun 15;136(12):jcs260600. doi: 10.1242/jcs.260600. Epub 2023 Jun 28. PubMed 37288813.
Backbone
  Vector backbone: modified pEGFP-N1 (pEGFP was removed from the pEGFP-N1 backbone)
  Vector type: Mammalian Expression
Growth in bacteria
  Bacterial resistance: Kanamycin, 50 μg/mL
  Growth temperature: 37°C
  Growth strain: DH5alpha
  Copy number: High Copy
Gene/Insert
  Gene/Insert name: Nfasc
  Species: R. norvegicus (rat)
  Entrez Gene: Nfasc (a.k.a. NF)
  Promoter: CMV
  Tag / fusion protein: HA-tag (C terminal on backbone)
  Cloning method: Ligation Independent Cloning
Resource information
  A portion of this plasmid was derived from a plasmid made by: Vann Bennett (NF186 gene was derived from Addgene plasmid #31061).
Terms and licenses: Academic/Nonprofit Terms; Industry Terms: Not Available to Industry
Depositor comments: Neurofascin-186-HA plasmid was obtained from Addgene (plasmid #31061). The HA tag was moved from N to C terminus.
How to cite: CMV-NF186WT-HA was a gift from Ivana Nikić-Spiegel (Addgene plasmid # 239774 ; http://n2t.net/addgene:239774 ; RRID:Addgene_239774)
