[The description below was written by a language model from this plasmid's Addgene catalogue record and pLannotate feature annotations shown in this document.]
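Description:
CMV-NF186WT-HA is a mammalian expression plasmid of about 8 kb built on a modified pEGFP-N1 backbone from which the EGFP coding sequence has been removed. It is maintained in E. coli through a high-copy ColE1/pUC-type origin and selected with kanamycin. The resistance cassette is the usual dual-purpose arrangement of this backbone family: a bacterial bla-type promoter and an SV40 enhancer/early promoter both sit upstream of the Tn5 NeoR/KanR aminoglycoside phosphotransferase gene, followed by an HSV TK polyadenylation signal. The same gene therefore gives kanamycin resistance in bacteria and could support G418 selection in mammalian cells. An f1 origin is also present. Several short annotated fragments (RSF ori, ble, SV40 large T antigen, bGH poly(A)) look like partial matches to backbone sequence rather than functional elements.

The payload is the wild-type rat Nfasc gene encoding the 186 kDa neurofascin isoform (NF186), a cell adhesion, ankyrin-binding protein. It is driven by the human cytomegalovirus immediate early enhancer and promoter and terminated by an SV40 poly(A) signal. According to the record, the coding sequence was taken from an earlier neurofascin-186-HA plasmid and inserted by ligation-independent cloning, with the HA epitope tag moved from the N terminus to the C terminus. The HA tag is not annotated separately in the feature table. The construct expresses C-terminally HA-tagged wild-type NF186 in mammalian cells. The associated publication concerns direct fluorescent labelling of NF186 and NaV1.6 in living primary neurons by bioorthogonal click chemistry, but the record does not state this plasmid's specific role in that work.
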