Features (pLannotate 1.2.2; 15 found; start..end, strand, type, name):
      1..31      +  rep_origin     RSF ori (fragment): Plasmids containing the RSF 1030 origin of replication can be propagated in E. coli cells that contain additional plasmids with compatible origins.
     39..402     +  enhancer       CMV enhancer: human cytomegalovirus immediate early enhancer
    403..606     +  promoter       CMV promoter: human cytomegalovirus (CMV) immediate early promoter
    629..665     +  misc_feature   MCS (fragment): multiple cloning site
    999..4718    +  CDS            Nfasc: NFASC_RAT - Experimental evidence at protein level: Swiss-Prot protein existence level 1. Cell adhesion, ankyrin-binding protein which may be involved in neurite extension, axonal guidance, synaptogenesis, myelination and neuron-glial cell interactions. Isoform 2/isoform 3 may be responsible for mediating and signaling axon-glial interaction during the early stages of myelination. From Rattus norvegicus (Rat).
   4764..4847    +  CDS            large T antigen (fragment): large T antigen from SV40 (simian virus 40)
   4870..4991    +  polyA_signal   SV40 poly(A) signal: SV40 polyadenylation signal
   5025..5453    -  rep_origin     f1 ori (sequence partly withheld): f1 bacteriophage origin of replication; arrow indicates direction of (+) strand synthesis
   5480..5584    +  promoter       AmpR promoter: bla
   5586..5943    +  promoter       SV40 promoter: SV40 enhancer and early promoter
   5978..6772    +  CDS            NeoR/KanR: aminoglycoside phosphotransferase from Tn5; aph(3')-II (or nptII); confers resistance to neomycin, kanamycin, and G418 (Geneticin®)
   6793..6945    +  CDS            ble (fragment): BLE_KLEPN - Experimental evidence at protein level: Swiss-Prot protein existence level 1. Binding protein with a strong affinity to the bleomycin family of antibiotics. Binds to CL990; an antimitotic-antibiotic compound. From Klebsiella pneumoniae.
   7004..7051    +  polyA_signal   HSV TK poly(A) signal: herpes simplex virus thymidine kinase polyadenylation signal (Cole and Stacy, 1985)
   7142..7158    -  polyA_signal   bGH poly(A) signal (fragment): bovine growth hormone polyadenylation signal
   7380..7968    +  rep_origin     ori: high-copy-number ColE1/pMB1/pBR322/pUC origin of replication
>Addgene plasmid #239774 | CMV-NF186WT-HA | addgene full sequence | sequence record 477715 | Addgene NGS Result
CCCCTGATTCTGTGGATAACCGTATTACCGCCATGCATTAGTTATTAATAGTAATCAATTACGGGGTCAT
TAGTTCATAGCCCATATATGGAGTTCCGTGTTACATAACTTACGGTAAATGGCCCGCCTGGCTGACCGCC
CAACGACCCCCGCCCATTGACGTCAATAATGACGTATGTTCCCATAGTAACGCCAATAGGGACTTTCCAT
TGACGTCAATGGGTGGAGTATTTACGGTAAACTGCCCACTTGGCAGTACATCAAGTGTATCATATGCCAA
GTACGCCCCCTATTGACGTCAATGACGGTAAATGGCCCGCCTGGCATTATGCCCAGTACATGACCTTATG
GGACTTTCCTACTTGGCAGTACATCTACGTATTAGTCATCGCTATTACCATGGTGATGCGGTTTTGGCAG
TACATCAATGGGCGTGGATAGCGGTTTGACTCACGGGGATTTCCAAGTCTCCACCCCATTGACGTCAATG
GGAGTTTGTTTTGGCACCAAAATCAACGGGACTTTCCAAAATGTCGTAACAACTCCGCCCCATTGACGCA
AATGGGCGGTAGGCGTGTACGGTGGGAGGTCTATATAAGCAGAGCTGGTTTAGTGAACCGTCAGATCCGC
TAGCGCTACCGGACTCAGATCTCGAGCTCAAGCTTGATATCGAATTCCGGGCGGCGGCTGGCGGCGAGAG
CTGCTGCAGGGGACGCGGGCGAAGTGGCGGCGCCGGGAGCAGACATCTGGGACTGCGCCCAGGGCTGGAG
CTGGAGCTCCTGGAGGTAAGGTTGACTGACTTATGTGCGATTTGGGAGCCTGGAGTTTTCTTGCCCTCTG
CCGCTGCCGTCAACCGGAGCAGAGCCTCCGCTGGTGTTGCGAAAAGCAGGCCGAATGAGGCAGAGAAGCT
GAGCACTGTCTGGAAAGCCCACGAGGAACGGCGCAAGGCATCGAGAGCCCGTGGGCTGGGCAGTGCGGAG
CAGGGCCTGGCGCTGAGGATGGCCAGGCAGCAGGCGCCACCCTGGGTCCACGTAGCCCTCATCCTCTTCC
TCCTCAGCCTCGGAGGGGCCATTGAGATTCCGATGGATCCAAGCATTCAGAATGAGCTGACCCAACCCCC
AACGATCACCAAGCAGTCGGTGAAGGACCACATCGTGGACCCCCGAGATAACATCCTGATTGAATGTGAA
GCTAAAGGGAACCCCGCCCCCAGTTTCCACTGGACTCGCAACAGCAGGTTCTTCAACATTGCCAAGGACC
CACGGGTGTCCATGAGGAGGAGGTCTGGGACCTTGGTGATCGACTTCCGCAGTGGTGGGCGGCCTGAGGA
GTACGAAGGGGAGTACCAGTGCTTTGCCCGGAACAAATTCGGCACAGCTCTTAGCAACCGCATCCGCCTG
CAGGTGTCCAAATCTCCCCTGTGGCCCAAGGAAAACCTAGACCCCGTCGTGGTTCAAGAGGGTGCCCCCT
TAACCCTGCAGTGCAACCCCCCACCTGGCCTCCCATCCCCCGTCATCTTCTGGATGAGCAGCTCCATGGA
GCCCATCACCCAGGACAAGCGTGTCTCCCAGGGTCACAACGGGGACCTGTACTTCTCCAACGTCATGCTG
CAGGACATGCAGACCGACTACAGCTGCAATGCACGCTTCCACTTCACCCACACCATTCAGCAGAAGAATC
CCTTCACCCTCAAAGTCCTCACCACCCGAGGAGTTGCGGAAAGAACACCTAGCTTCATGTATCCCCAGGG
CACGTCAAGCAGTCAGATGGTACTGCGCGGCATGGACCTGCTGCTGGAGTGCATTGCCTCTGGGGTCCCA
ACACCAGATATTGCATGGTACAAGAAAGGTGGGGACCTCCCATCTGACAAGGCCAAGTTCGAGAATTTTA
ACAAGGCTCTGCGCATCACCAATGTCTCTGAAGAGGACTCTGGGGAGTATTTCTGCCTGGCCTCCAACAA
GATGGGCAGCATCCGGCACACGATCTCGGTGAGAGTAAAGGCTGCCCCATACTGGCTGGATGAGCCCAAG
AACTTGATCCTGGCTCCTGGTGAAGATGGGAGGCTGGTGTGTCGAGCCAATGGGAACCCGAAGCCGACCG
TCCAGTGGCTGGTGAATGGAGACCCTTTGCAATCGGCACCACCCAACCCCAACCGTGAGGTGGCCGGAGA
CACTATCATCTTCCGGGACACTCAGATCAGCAGCAGGGCAGTGTACCAGTGTAACACATCCAACGAACAT
GGCTACCTGCTGGCCAATGCCTTCGTCAGCGTATTAGATGTACCCCCTCGGATGCTGTCTCCCCGGAACC
AGCTCATCAGGGTGATCCTTTACAACCGGACGCGACTGGACTGTCCGTTCTTTGGGTCTCCCATTCCAAC
ACTCCGATGGTTTAAGAATGGGCAAGGAAGCAACCTGGATGGTGGTAACTACCACGTCTACGAAAATGGC
AGCCTGGAAATCAAGATGATTCGCAAAGAGGACCAAGGCATCTACACCTGTGTGGCCACCAACATCCTGG
GAAAAGCTGAAAATCAAGTCCGCCTGGAGGTCAAAGACCCCACCAGGATCTACAGGATGCCTGAAGACCA
GGTGGCCAAGAGGGGCACCACAGTGCAGCTGGAGTGCCGTGTGAAGCATGACCCCTCCTTGAAACTCACA
GTCTCCTGGCTGAAGGATGACGAGCCACTCTACATTGGAAACAGGATGAAAAAGGAAGATGACTCCCTGA
CCATCTTCGGAGTGGCAGAGCGGGACCAAGGCAGTTACACGTGCATGGCCAGCACCGAGCTGGACCAGGA
CCTGGCAAAGGCCTACCTCACTGTTCTAGCTGATCAGGCCACTCCGACTAACCGTTTGGCTGCCCTGCCC
AAAGGGCGGCCAGACCGACCCAGGGACCTGGAGCTCACTGACCTGGCGGAAAGGAGTGTGAGGCTGACCT
GGATCCCGGGGGATGATAACAACAGTCCCATCACAGACTACGTTGTCCAGTTTGAAGAGGACCAGTTCCA
GCCAGGAGTCTGGCATGACCACTCCAAGTTCCCAGGCAGTGTCAACTCAGCCGTCCTCCATCTGTCCCCG
TATGTCAACTATCAGTTCCGAGTCATCGCTGTCAACGAGGTTGGGAGCAGCCACCCCAGCCTTCCATCCG
AGCGGTACCGAACAAGCGGGGCACCCCCTGAATCCAACCCCAGTGATGTGAAGGGCGAAGGGACACGAAA
AAACAATATGGAGATCACATGGACGCCTATGAATGCTACCTCCGCCTTTGGCCCCAACCTGCGCTACATT
GTCAAGTGGCGACGGAGAGAAACCCGAGAGACTTGGAACAATGTCACCGTGTGGGGCTCTCGCTATGTGG
TGGGGCAGACCCCTGTCTACGTACCCTATGAGATCCGAGTCCAGGCTGAAAATGACTTTGGGAAAGGCCC
GGAGCCTGAAACCGTCATTGGGTACTCGGGGGAAGATTTACCCAGTGCCCCCAGGCGTTTCAGAGTCCGA
CAGCCCAACCTGGAGACCATCAACCTGGAATGGGATCACCCAGAGCACCCCAACGGGATCCTGATTGGAT
ACACGCTCAGATACGTGCCCTTTAATGGAACCAAACTGGGAAAGCAGATGGTGGAAAACTTCTCTCCCAA
TCAGACCAAGTTCTCGGTGCAGAGAGCAGACCCCGTGTCCCGTTACCGCTTCTCCCTCAGTGCCAGGACG
CAGGTGGGCTCTGGAGAAGCAGCCACGGAGGAGTCCCCAACACCTCCAAATGAAGCTACTCCAACTGCAG
CTCCTCCCACATTGCCCCCGACTACCGTGGGTACCACAGGCCTTGTGAGCAGTACTGATGCTACTGCCCT
TGCTGCCACCAGTGAAGCCACAACAGTTCCCATCATCCCAACCGTCGTACCTACCACCGTCGCCACCACC
ATTGCCACAACTACTACAACCACTGCCGCCGCCACCACCACTACCACCACGGAGAGTCCTCCCACTACCA
CCACTGGGACTAAGATTCACGAAACCGCCCCCGACGAGCAGTCCATTTGGAACGTCACGGTGCTCCCCAA
CAGTAAATGGGCCAACATCACCTGGAAGCACAATTTCAGGCCTGGAACTGACTTTGTGGTTGAGTACATC
GACAGCAACCATACGAAAAAAACTGTCCCTGTTAAGGCCCAAGCCCAGCCCATACAGCTGACAGACCTCT
TTCCCGGGATGACGTACACGTTGCGGGTGTATTCCCGGGACAACGAGGGCATCAGCAGTACCGTCATCAC
CTTTATGACCAGTACAGCTTACACCAACAACCAGACTGACATCGCCACCCAGGGCTGGTTCATCGGGCTC
ATGTGTGCCATTGCCCTTCTGGTGCTGATCCTGCTTATCGTCTGCTTCATCAAGAGGAGTCGTGGCGGCA
AGTACCCAGTGCGAGAAAAGAAGGATGTCCCCTTGGGCCCTGAAGACCCCAAAGAAGAAGATGGTTCATT
TGACTACAGTGACGAGGACAACAAGCCCCTGCAGGGCAGCCAGACATCTCTGGACGGCACCATCAAGCAG
CAGGAGAGTGACGACAGCCTAGTGGACTACGGCGAGGGTGGCGAGGGCCAGTTCAACGAAGATGGCTCCT
TTATTGGCCAGTACACTGTCAGAAAGGACAAGGAGGAGACCGAGGGCAATGAGAGCTCAGAGGCCACATC
TCCAGTCAATGCCATCTATTCCCTGGCCTACCCATACGACGTCCCAGACTACGCTTGAGCGGCCGCGACT
CTAGATCATAATCAGCCATACCACATTTGTAGAGGTTTTACTTGCTTTAAAAAACCTCCCACACCTCCCC
CTGAACCTGAAACATAAAATGAATGCAATTGTTGTTGTTAACTTGTTTATTGCAGCTTATAATGGTTACA
AATAAAGCAATAGCATCACAAATTTCACAAATAAAGCATTTTTTTCACTGCATTCTAGTTGTGGTTTGTC
CAAACTCATCAATGTATCTTAAGGCGTAAATTGTAAGCGTTAATATTTTGTTAAAATTCGCGTTAAATTT
TTGTTAAATCAGCTCATTTTTTAACCAATAGGCCGAAATCGGCAAAATCCCTTATAAATCAAAAGAATAG
ACCGAGATAGGGT
[37 nt withheld, positions 5124-5160]
AAAGAACGTGGACTCCAACGTCAAAGG
[49 nt withheld, positions 5188-5236]
T
[91 nt withheld, positions 5238-5328]
G
[124 nt withheld, positions 5330-5453]
CAGGTGGCACTTTTCGGGGAAATGTGCGCGGAACCCCTATTTGTTTATTTTTCTAAATACATTCAAATAT
GTATCCGCTCATGAGACAATAACCCTGATAAATGCTTCAATAATATTGAAAAAGGAAGAGTCCTGAGGCG
GAAAGAACCAGCTGTGGAATGTGTGTCAGTTAGGGTGTGGAAAGTCCCCAGGCTCCCCAGCAGGCAGAAG
TATGCAAAGCATGCATCTCAATTAGTCAGCAACCAGGTGTGGAAAGTCCCCAGGCTCCCCAGCAGGCAGA
AGTATGCAAAGCATGCATCTCAATTAGTCAGCAACCATAGTCCCGCCCCTAACTCCGCCCATCCCGCCCC
TAACTCCGCCCAGTTCCGCCCATTCTCCGCCCCATGGCTGACTAATTTTTTTTATTTATGCAGAGGCCGA
GGCCGCCTCGGCCTCTGAGCTATTCCAGAAGTAGTGAGGAGGCTTTTTTGGAGGCCTAGGCTTTTGCAAA
GATCGATCAAGAGACAGGATGAGGATCGTTTCGCATGATTGAACAAGATGGATTGCACGCAGGTTCTCCG
GCCGCTTGGGTGGAGAGGCTATTCGGCTATGACTGGGCACAACAGACAATCGGCTGCTCTGATGCCGCCG
TGTTCCGGCTGTCAGCGCAGGGGCGCCCGGTTCTTTTTGTCAAGACCGACCTGTCCGGTGCCCTGAATGA
ACTGCAAGACGAGGCAGCGCGGCTATCGTGGCTGGCCACGACGGGCGTTCCTTGCGCAGCTGTGCTCGAC
GTTGTCACTGAAGCGGGAAGGGACTGGCTGCTATTGGGCGAAGTGCCGGGGCAGGATCTCCTGTCATCTC
ACCTTGCTCCTGCCGAGAAAGTATCCATCATGGCTGATGCAATGCGGCGGCTGCATACGCTTGATCCGGC
TACCTGCCCATTCGACCACCAAGCGAAACATCGCATCGAGCGAGCACGTACTCGGATGGAAGCCGGTCTT
GTCGATCAGGATGATCTGGACGAAGAGCATCAGGGGCTCGCGCCAGCCGAACTGTTCGCCAGGCTCAAGG
CGAGCATGCCCGACGGCGAGGATCTCGTCGTGACCCATGGCGATGCCTGCTTGCCGAATATCATGGTGGA
AAATGGCCGCTTTTCTGGATTCATCGACTGTGGCCGGCTGGGTGTGGCGGACCGCTATCAGGACATAGCG
TTGGCTACCCGTGATATTGCTGAAGAGCTTGGCGGCGAATGGGCTGACCGCTTCCTCGTGCTTTACGGTA
TCGCCGCTCCCGATTCGCAGCGCATCGCCTTCTATCGCCTTCTTGACGAGTTCTTCTGAGCGGGACTCTG
GGGTTCGAAATGACCGACCAAGCGACGCCCAACCTGCCATCACGAGATTTCGATTCCACCGCCGCCTTCT
ATGAAAGGTTGGGCTTCGGAATCGTTTTCCGGGACGCCGGCTGGATGATCCTCCAGCGCGGGGATCTCAT
GCTGGAGTTCTTCGCCCACCCTAGGGGGAGGCTAACTGAAACACGGAAGGAGACAATACCGGAAGGAACC
CGCGCTATGACGGCAATAAAAAGACAGAATAAAACGCACGGTGTTGGGTCGTTTGTTCATAAACGCGGGG
TTCGGTCCCAGGGCTGGCACTCTGTCGATACCCCACCGAGACCCCATTGGGGCCAATACGCCCGCGTTTC
TTCCTTTTCCCCACCCCACCCCCCAAGTTCGGGTGAAGGCCCAGGGCTCGCAGCCAACGTCGGGGCGGCA
GGCCCTGCCATAGCCTCAGGTTACTCATATATACTTTAGATTGATTTAAAACTTCATTTTTAATTTAAAA
GGATCTAGGTGAAGATCCTTTTTGATAATCTCATGACCAAAATCCCTTAACGTGAGTTTTCGTTCCACTG
AGCGTCAGACCCCGTAGAAAAGATCAAAGGATCTTCTTGAGATCCTTTTTTTCTGCGCGTAATCTGCTGC
TTGCAAACAAAAAAACCACCGCTACCAGCGGTGGTTTGTTTGCCGGATCAAGAGCTACCAACTCTTTTTC
CGAAGGTAACTGGCTTCAGCAGAGCGCAGATACCAAATACTGTTCTTCTAGTGTAGCCGTAGTTAGGCCA
CCACTTCAAGAACTCTGTAGCACCGCCTACATACCTCGCTCTGCTAATCCTGTTACCAGTGGCTGCTGCC
AGTGGCGATAAGTCGTGTCTTACCGGGTTGGACTCAAGACGATAGTTACCGGATAAGGCGCAGCGGTCGG
GCTGAACGGGGGGTTCGTGCACACAGCCCAGCTTGGAGCGAACGACCTACACCGAACTGAGATACCTACA
GCGTGAGCTATGAGAAAGCGCCACGCTTCCCGAAGGGAGAAAGGCGGACAGGTATCCGGTAAGCGGCAGG
GTCGGAACAGGAGAGCGCACGAGGGAGCTTCCAGGGGGAAACGCCTGGTATCTTTATAGTCCTGTCGGGT
TTCGCCACCTCTGACTTGAGCGTCGATTTTTGTGATGCTCGTCAGGGGGGCGGAGCCTATGGAAAAACGC
CAGCAACGCGGCCTTTTTACGGTTCCTGGCCTTTTGCTGGCCTTTTGCTCACATGTTCTTTCCTGCGTTA
T
